>Addgene plasmid #240675 | pG20_TEV_2xStrepII_FG | addgene full sequence | sequence record 482835 | Addgene NGS Result
AGCTCTCATCAACCGTGGCTCCCTCACTTTCTGGCTGGATGATGGGGCGATTCAGGCGATCCCCATCCAA
CAGCCCGCCGTCGAGCGGGCTTTTTTATCCCCGGAAGCCTGTGGATAGAGGGTAGTTATCCACGTGAAAC
CGCTAATGCCCCGCAAAGCCTTGATTCACGGGGCTTTCCGGCCCGCTCCAAAAACTATCCACGTGAAATC
GCTAATCAGGGTACGTGAAATCGCTAATCGGAGTACGTGAAATCGCTAATAAGGTCACGTGAAATCGCTA
ATCAAAAAGGCACGTGAGAACGCTAATAGCCCTTTCAGATCAACAGCTTGCAAACACCCCTCGCTCCGGC
AAGTAGTTACAGCAAGTAGTATGTTCAATTAGCTTTTCAATTATGAATATATATATCAATTATTGGTCGC
CCTTGGCTTGTGGACAATGCGCTACGCGCACCGGCTCCGCCCGTGGACAACCGCAAGCGGTTGCCCACCG
TCGAGCGCCTTTGCCCACAACCCGGCGGCCGGCCGCAACAGATCGTTTTATAAATTTTTTTTTTTGAAAA
AGAAAAAGCCCGAAAGGCGGCAACCTCTCGGGCTTCTGGATTTCCGATCCCCGGAATTAGATCTTGGCAG
GATATATTGTGGTGTAACGTTATCACTAAATGGAGCAACCTACTGTTTTTGAAGTTTGGGTTGCCATGTA
ATCACTTGCAATAAATATATGTACTAATGACTGCATCGGCTTGCGTGTCTAAATTTGTAGCTTATTGAAA
ACTTTTTGTGGTTAAAGACGAATCCAGTTAACTAACATAAGTTTAACAAAACAAGACCTTTTCCATATAT
AGACCACCGTTACCAACTTACAAAGAAGCCAAATAAAGTACAACACAACACTTGCAAGTTACAAAAAGAG
AGGAAAAAAAACATGGTACCATTTGACAACATATAGAAACACACATAAACATTACTTATAACAAAAAGAT
TCAAACTCGGCTTTTATTATCTCCCCCTGATCAAATTCTAAACACTTTATTCCTCATAAACTAACTCCCC
GACATTGGAGTTATTGGACTATGACGATGACATCAGTGGGGTAAGCTCACTTGTACAGCTCGTCCATGCC
GAGAGTGATCCCGGCGGCGGTCACGAACTCCAGCAGGACCATGTGATCGCGCTTCTCGTTGGGGTCTTTG
CTCAGGGCGGACTGGGTGCTCAGGTAGTGGTTGTCGGGCAGCAGCACGGGGCCGTCGCCGATGGGGGTGT
TCTGCTGGTAGTGGTCGGCGAGCTGCACGCTGCCGTCCTCGATGTTGTGGCGGATCTTGAAGTTCACCTT
GATGCCGTTCTTCTGCTTGTCGGCCATGATATAGACGTTGTGGCTGTTGTAGTTGTACTCCAGCTTGTGC
CCCAGGATGTTGCCGTCCTCCTTGAAGTCGATGCCCTTCAGCTCGATGCGGTTCACCAGGGTGTCGCCCT
CGAACTTCACCTCGGCGCGGGTCTTGTAGTTGCCGTCGTCCTTGAAGAAGATGGTGCGCTCCTGGACGTA
GCCTTCGGGCATGGCGGACTTGAAGAAGTCGTGCTGCTTCATGTGGTCGGGGTAGCGGCTGAAGCACTGC
ACGCCGTAGGTCAGGGTGGTCACGAGGGTGGGCCAGGGCACGGGCAGCTTGCCGGTGGTGCAGATGAACT
TCAGGGTCAGCTTGCCGTAGGTGGCATCGCCCTCGCCCTCGCCGGACACGCTGAACTTGTGGCCGTTTAC
GTCGCCGTCCAGCTCGACCAGGATGGGCACCACCCCGGTGAACAGCTCCTCGCCCTTGCTCACCATAGTA
GTGTGCTGGCCACCACGAGTACGGTCACGGTCATGTTCCCCACCAGTATGTTGCTGTCCGTAGTACTGAG
CTCTGTCTTTCAGATCCTGAGCTTTGCTTCCCAACTTCATCCTTGCACTGTCCAACTTGTCTGATCCCTG
TGGGTGCTCTCCCGTTGCGTACCTATTCACAATCAATAGGTATCATACCAAGCATTTTACCTATATAGAT
GATATACACAGACACATTCAAGCTAGCTAGGTCAAATTTCGTATTTAGTTAACCAAATGTTCCCTAGAAT
TTGCAATTTCTTATTGTTACATTTGTTATTCGACCAAAAAAATTGATCCAAAGCTACTGGCTCAACACAT
GCATGCACATATTGCACAAAATTATGAAGTAAGATGATAAATGTGTGCTTACTTGTAAATCCAAGAGAAA
ACGGTTATAGCGGCAATGCCAAACCCTCCAGAGGAAAGAAAACCGGTGATGAGGAGTGCAACTGTGATGA
GAGCCGGGACAAGGATTGGGCTGAAGATAACGAGCAGAGGTGTTGCAACAGTCAAAGCTATGACAGTTCC
AACAAGGGTAAGGCTGGAGAGAACAAGGAGGGAACCACCAGCTGTGACAGCAGTTGCAGCTTTAGCAATC
TGCCTAGACTTGGAGTAGTCAGATCCTCGTCCGGACATCTGGTACTGGTCACGATCTCGGCCCATCATCG
GGTACTGATCTCTGCCGATGATATCGTGATGGGTTCCTCTAGCTGTATCCGCCATTTTTTTGTTCTTGTT
TACTAGAGAGAATGAGATTTTGAATGAGAGATTGATCAAAAAGATGTGTATATATTTTGGAAGAGGTAGG
AGTGTTTGTTAGATATATTAAGAAAGGAGACGAGAAGTCACGTGTCAATGGAGACATCATGCAATTGTAG
GCCACGTGTTAATGGCGTCACCATGCAGCCGCTGCATGTGTTAACGAGAGGAGTCTATTCAAAGACACGT
TTGTTTTTTGCCTAGCTCAGAATGTGGCGTTGGCATCGAACCGAAACATAAAACGCAAAACGAACCTTTG
GGCTCGTCAGTATGGGTTTGGGCCTTCAATAGATTCCTTCTATACGGCCCACATATCCACTATTGGCAAC
AAAATTAGAAAAATTTAGGATTTAGTTTTAAAATTTGTTCCGCGACATTATAAAGCTTCGACGAGTCAGT
AATAAACGGCGTCAAAGTGGTTGCAGCCGGCACACACGAGTCGTGTTTATCAACTCAAAGCACAAATACT
TTTCCTCAACCTAAAAATAAGGCAATTAGCCAAAAACAACTTTGCGTGTAAACAACGCTCAATACACGTG
TCATTTTATTATTAGCTATTGCTTCACCGCCTTAGCTTTCTCGTGACCTAGTCGTCCTCGTCTTTTCTTC
TTCTTCTTCTATAAAACAATACCCAAAGACCTCTTCTTCTTCACAATTCAGATTTCAATTTCTCAAAATC
TTAAAAACTTTCTCTCAATTCTCTCTACCGTGATCAAGGTAAATTTCTGTGTTCCTTATTCTCTCAAAAT
CTTCGATTTTGTTTTCGTTCGATCCCAATTTCGTATATGTTCTTTGGTTTAGATTCTGTTAATCTTAGAT
CGAAGTCGATTTTCTGGGTTTGATCGTTAGATATCATCTTAATTCTCGATTAGGGTTTCATAGATATCAT
CCGATTTGTTCAAATAATTTGAGTTTTGTCGAATAATTACTCTTCGATTTGTGATTTCTATCTAGATCTG
GTGTTAGTTTCTAGTTTGTGCGATCGAATTTGTCGATTAATCTGAGTTTTTCTGATTAACAGACTAGAGT
TAACCGGGCTCAGGCCTGGCGCGCCACTAGTGGATCCGATGGTGTCTTCGATTCAATACGCAAACCGCCT
CTCCCCGCGCGTTGGCCGATTCATTAATGCAGCTGGCACGACAGGTTTCCCGACTGGAAAGCGGGCAGTG
AGCGCAACGCAATTAATGTGAGTTAGCTCACTCATTAGGCACCCCAGGCTTTACACTTTATGCTTCCGGC
TCGTATGTTGTGTGGAATTGTGAGCGGATAACAATTTCACACATACTAGAGAAAGAGGAGAAATACTAGA
TGGCTTCCTCCGAGGACGTTATCAAAGAGTTCATGCGTTTCAAAGTTCGTATGGAAGGTTCCGTTAACGG
TCACGAGTTCGAAATCGAAGGTGAAGGTGAAGGTCGTCCGTACGAAGGTACCCAGACCGCTAAACTGAAA
GTTACCAAAGGTGGTCCGCTGCCGTTCGCTTGGGACATCCTGTCCCCGCAGTTCCAGTACGGTTCCAAGG
CTTACGTTAAACACCCGGCTGACATCCCGGACTACCTGAAACTGTCCTTCCCGGAAGGTTTCAAATGGGA
ACGTGTTATGAACTTCGAGGACGGTGGTGTTGTTACCGTTACCCAGGACTCCTCCCTGCAAGACGGTGAG
TTCATCTACAAAGTTAAACTGCGTGGTACCAACTTCCCGTCCGACGGTCCGGTTATGCAGAAAAAAACGA
TGGGTTGGGAAGCATCCACCGAACGTATGTACCCGGAGGACGGTGCTCTGAAAGGTGAAATCAAAATGCG
TCTGAAACTGAAAGACGGTGGTCACTACGACGCTGAAGTTAAAACCACCTACATGGCTAAAAAACCGGTT
CAGCTGCCGGGTGCTTACAAAACCGACATCAAACTGGACATCACCTCCCACAACGAGGACTACACCATCG
TTGAACAGTACGAACGTGCTGAAGGTCGTCACTCCACCGGTGCTTAATAACGCTGATAGTGCTAGTGTAG
ATCGCTACTAGAGCCAGGCATCAAATAAAACGAAAGGCTCAGTCGAAAGACTGGGCCTTTCGTTTTATCT
GTTGTTTGTCGGTGAACGCTCTCTACTAGAGTCACACTGGCTCACCTTCGGGTGGGCCTTTCTGCGTTTA
TAGAAGACACTGGACCCGGGAGTGAGAACCTCTACTTCCAAGGCTCCATGGGTGGGTCCAGCGCATGGTC
ACATCCGCAGTTTGAAAAAGGTGGTGGTAGCGGTGGTGGTTCAGGTGGTAGTGCTTGGAGCCATCCTCAG
TTCGAGAAATAGGAGCTCATATGAAGATGAAGATGAAATATTTGGTGTGTCAAATAAATAGCTTGTGTGC
TTAAGTTTGTGTTTTTTTCTTGGCTTGTTGTGTTATGAATTTGTGGCTTTTTCTAATATTAAATGAATGT
AAGATCTCATTATAATGAATAAACAAATGTTTCTATAATCCATTGTGAATGTTTTGTTGGATCTCTTCTG
CAGCATATAACTACTGTATGTGCTATGGTATGGACTATGGAATATGATTAAAGATAAGGAATTCAGATCG
GCTGAGTGGCTCCTTCAACGTTGCGGTTCTGTCAGTTCCAAACGTAAAACGGCTTGTCCCGCGTCATCGG
CGGGGGTCATAACGTGACTCCCTTAATTCTCCGCTCATGATCAGATTGTCGTTTCCCGCCTTCAGTTTAA
ACTATCAGTGTTTGACAGGATATATTGGCGGGTAAACTAAGTCGCTGTATGTGTTTGTTTGAGATCTCAT
GTGAGCAAAAGGCCAGCAAAAGGCCAGGAACCGTAAAAAGGCCGCGTTGCTGGCGTTTTTCCATAGGCTC
CGCCCCCCTGACGAGCATCACAAAAATCGACGCTCAAGTCAGAGGTGGCGAAACCCGACAGGACTATAAA
GATACCAGGCGTTTCCCCCTGGAAGCTCCCTCGTGCGCTCTCCTGTTCCGACCCTGCCGCTTACCGGATA
CCTGTCCGCCTTTCTCCCTTCGGGAAGCGTGGCGCTTTCTCATAGCTCACGCTGTAGGTATCTCAGTTCG
GTGTAGGTCGTTCGCTCCAAGCTGGGCTGTGTGCACGAACCCCCCGTTCAGCCCGACCGCTGCGCCTTAT
CCGGTAACTATCGTCTTGAGTCCAACCCGGTAAGACACGACTTATCGCCACTGGCAGCAGCCACTGGTAA
CAGGATTAGCAGAGCGAGGTATGTAGGCGGTGCTACAGAGTTCTTGAAGTGGTGGCCTAACTACGGCTAC
ACTAGAAGAACAGTATTTGGTATCTGCGCTCTGCTGAAGCCAGTTACCTTCGGAAGAAGAGTTGGTAGCT
CTTGATCCGGCAAACAAACCACCGCTGGTAGCGGTGGTTTTTTTGTTTGCAAGCAGCAGATTACGCGCAG
AAAAAAAGGATCTCAAGAAGATCCTTTGATCTTTTCTACGGGGTCTGACGCTCAGTGGAACGAAAACTCA
CGTTAAGGGATTTTGGTCATGAGATTATCAAAAAGGATCTTCACCTAGATCCTTTTAAATTAAAAATGAA
GTTTTAAATCAATCTAAAGTATATATGTGTAACATTGGTCTAGTGATTAGAAAAACTCATCGAGCATCAA
ATGAAACTGCAATTTATTCATATCAGGATTATCAATACCATATTTTTGAAAAAGCCGTTTCTGTAATGAA
GGAGAAAACTCACCGAGGCAGTTCCATAGGATGGCAAGATCCTGGTATCGGTCTGCGATTCCGACTCGTC
CAACATCAATACAACCTATTAATTTCCCCTCGTCAAAAATAAGGTTATCAAGTGAGAAATCACCATGAGT
GACGACTGAATCCGGTGAGAATGGCAAAAGTTTATGCATTTCTTTCCAGACTTGTTCAACAGGCCAGCCA
TTACGCTCGTCATCAAAATCACTCGCATCAACCAAACCGTTATTCATTCGTGATTGCGCCTGAGCGAGAC
GAAATACGCGATCGCTGTTAAAAGGACAATTACAAACAGGAATCGAATGCAACCGGCGCAGGAACACTGC
CAGCGCATCAACAATATTTTCACCTGAATCAGGATATTCTTCTAATACCTGGAATGCTGTTTTCCCTGGG
ATCGCAGTGGTGAGTAACCATGCATCATCAGGAGTACGGATAAAATGCTTGATGGTCGGAAGAGGCATAA
ATTCCGTCAGCCAGTTTAGTCTGACCATCTCATCTGTAACATCATTGGCAACGCTACCTTTGCCATGTTT
CAGAAACAACTCTGGCGCATCGGGCTTCCCATACAATCGGTAGATTGTCGCACCTGATTGCCCGACATTA
TCGCGAGCCCATTTATACCCATATAAATCAGCATCCATGTTGGAATTTAATCGCGGCCTTGAGCAAGACG
TTTCCCGTTGAATATGGCTCATAACACCCCTTGTATTACTGTTTATGTAAGCAGACAGTTTTATTGTTCA
TGATGATATATTTTTATCTTGTGCAATGTAACATCAGAGATTTTGAGACACAACGTGGCTTTGTTGAATA
AATCGAACTTTTGCTGAGTTGAAGGATCAGATCACGCATCTTCCCGACAACGCAGACCGTTCCGTGGCAA
AGCAAAAGTTCAAAATCACCAACTGGTCCACCTACAACAA
Features (pLannotate 1.2.2; 17 found; start..end, strand, type, name):
     63..498     +  rep_origin     pSa ori: origin of replication from bacterial plasmid pSa
    625..647     +  misc_feature   LB T-DNA repeat: left border repeat from nopaline C58 T-DNA (truncated)
   1100..1816    -  CDS            EGFP: EGFP is a basic (constitutively fluorescent) green fluorescent protein published in 1996, derived from Aequorea victoria. It is reported to be a rapidly-maturing weak dimer with moderate acid sensitivity.
   1817..2533    -  CDS            OLEO2_BRANA: Experimental evidence at protein level: Swiss-Prot protein existence level 1. May have a structural role to stabilize the lipid body during desiccation of the seed by preventing coalescence of the oil. Probably interacts with both lipid and phospholipid moieties of lipid bodies. May also provide recognition signals for specific lipase anchorage in lipolysis during seedling growth. From Brassica napus (Rape).
   3694..3781    +  CDS            lacI (fragment): lac repressor; lacI; The lac repressor binds to the lac operator to inhibit transcription in E. coli. This inhibition can be relieved by adding lactose or isopropyl-β-D-thiogalactopyranoside (IPTG).
   3794..3815    +  protein_bind   CAP binding site: CAP binding activates transcription in the presence of cAMP. E. coli catabolite activator protein
   3830..3860    +  promoter       lac promoter: promoter for the E. coli lac operon
   3868..3884    +  protein_bind   lac operator: The lac repressor binds to the lac operator to inhibit transcription in E. coli. This inhibition can be relieved by adding lactose or isopropyl-β-D-thiogalactopyranoside (IPTG). lac repressor encoded by lacI
   3920..4594    +  CDS            mRFP1: mRFP1 is a basic (constitutively fluorescent) red fluorescent protein published in 2002, derived from Discosoma sp.. It is reported to be a somewhat slowly-maturing monomer with low acid sensitivity.
   4642..4713    +  terminator     rrnB T1 terminator: transcription terminator T1 from the E. coli rrnB gene
   4729..4756    +  terminator     T7Te terminator: phage T7 early transcription terminator
   4920..5168    +  terminator     HSP terminator: efficient transcription terminator from the Arabidopsis thaliana heat shock protein 18.2 gene (Nagaya et al., 2010)
   5179..5209    -  promoter       NOS promoter (fragment): nopaline synthase promoter
   5333..5357    +  misc_feature   RB T-DNA repeat: right border repeat from nopaline C58 T-DNA
   5448..6036    -  rep_origin     ori: high-copy-number ColE1/pMB1/pBR322/pUC origin of replication
   6207..7022    -  CDS            KanR: aminoglycoside phosphotransferase; aph(3')-Ia; confers resistance to kanamycin in bacteria or G418 (Geneticin®) in eukaryotes
   7207..58      +  CDS            TRA2_ECOLX (fragment) (across the origin): Protein predicted: Swiss-Prot protein existence level 4. Required for transposition of transposon Tn903. From Escherichia coli.
