[The description below was written by a language model from this plasmid's Addgene catalogue record and pLannotate feature annotations shown in this document.]
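Description:
pG20_TEV_2xStrepII_FG is an empty plant expression backbone of 7,250 bp built on the pGreen2.0 binary vector, designed for producing proteins that carry a C-terminal TEV protease site followed by a double StrepII affinity tag. It is maintained at high copy in E. coli through a ColE1/pUC-type origin and selected with kanamycin via the aph(3')-Ia gene. A pSa origin is also present, which in pGreen-type vectors supports replication in Agrobacterium, generally with replication functions supplied from a helper plasmid. Nopaline-type left and right T-DNA border repeats (the left one annotated as truncated) delimit the region transferred into the plant genome.

Within the T-DNA there are two main modules. The first is the FAST-Green marker, an oleosin coding sequence (best matched to a Brassica napus oleosin) fused in frame to EGFP. This targets green fluorescence to seed oil bodies, so transgenic seeds can be picked visually rather than by antibiotic or herbicide selection. The second is a bacterial placeholder cassette with a lac promoter and operator, mRFP1, and the rrnB T1 and T7Te terminators. It most likely serves as a red-colony dropout marker that is replaced when a gene of interest is cloned in, although the record does not describe the cloning method. Downstream sits the Arabidopsis HSP18.2 terminator for the plant transcription unit.

The tag itself and the plant promoter driving the cargo are not annotated in the feature table, and the promoter is not stated in the record. A roughly 1.1 kb unannotated stretch lies upstream of the placeholder. The vector is intended for plant expression and Strep-based affinity purification, with TEV cleavage allowing tag removal.
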