Addgene plasmid #240675: pG20_TEV_2xStrepII_FG
Purpose: (Empty Backbone) Expression plasmid for TEV-2xStrepII-tagged proteins with FAST-Green transgenic seed selection
Depositing lab: Hans-Henning Kunz. Depositing organization: Ludwig-Maximilians-Universitaet Muenchen (LMU). Publication: Catch & Release-rapid cost-effective protein purification from plants using a DIY GFP-Trap-protease approach. Schwartz S, Engstler C, Muhlbauer S, Windenbach E, Wunder T, Kunz HH, Brandt B. Plant J. 2025 Nov;124(3):e70544. doi: 10.1111/tpj.70544. PubMed 41222448.
Backbone
  Vector backbone: pGreen2.0
  Backbone size (bp): 7250
  Vector type: Plant Expression
  Selectable markers: FAST-Green
  Tag / fusion protein: TEV-2xStrepII (C terminal on backbone)
Growth in bacteria
  Bacterial resistance: Kanamycin, 50 μg/mL
  Growth temperature: 37°C
  Growth strain: DH5alpha
  Copy number: High Copy
Gene/Insert
  Gene/Insert name: None
  Tag / fusion protein: TEV-2xStrepII (C terminal on backbone)
Terms and licenses: Academic/Nonprofit Terms; Industry Terms: Not Available to Industry
How to cite: pG20_TEV_2xStrepII_FG was a gift from Hans-Henning Kunz (Addgene plasmid # 240675 ; http://n2t.net/addgene:240675 ; RRID:Addgene_240675)
